Addgene plasmid #196615: pUGP1.1
Purpose: Plasmid used for the C-terminal tagging of Ugp1 with mCherry and the auxin-inducible degron in yeast
Depositing lab: Matthias Heinemann. Depositing organization: University of Groningen. Publication: Temporal segregation of biosynthetic processes is responsible for metabolic oscillations during the budding yeast cell cycle. Takhaveev V, Ozsezen S, Smith EN, Zylstra A, Chaillet ML, Chen H, Papagiannakis A, Milias-Argeitis A, Heinemann M. Nat Metab. 2023 Feb;5(2):294-313. doi: 10.1038/s42255-023-00741-x. Epub 2023 Feb 27. PubMed 36849832.
Backbone
  Vector backbone: pG23A, originally HO-poly-KanMX4-HO
  Backbone manufacturer: https://www.ncbi.nlm.nih.gov/pmc/articles/PMC55758/
  Backbone size w/o insert (bp): 2531
  Total vector size (bp): 5881
  Vector type: Yeast Expression
  Selectable markers: NatMX (select with Nourseotrichin)
Growth in bacteria
  Bacterial resistance: Ampicillin, 100 μg/mL
  Growth temperature: 37°C
  Growth strain: DH5alpha
  Copy number: High Copy
Gene/Insert
  Gene/Insert name: UGP1::mCherry-AID(71-114)-NatMX (alt name: YKL035W)
  Species: S. cerevisiae (budding yeast)
  Insert size (bp): 3350
  Entrez Gene: UGP1 (a.k.a. YKL035W)
  Promoter: Native promoter
  Tag / fusion protein: mCherry (C terminal on insert); AID(71-114) (C terminal on insert)
  Cloning method: Gibson Cloning
  Sequencing primers: 5′ CTGTCAAGGAGGGTATTCTGG; 3′ CCTTGAAGCGCATGAACTC
Terms and licenses: Academic/Nonprofit Terms; Industry Terms: Not Available to Industry
Depositor comments: Cloning details are provided in Supplementary Table 2 of the paper. Details of the parent plasmid pG23A can be found on Addgene (Plasmid #102884).
How to cite: pUGP1.1 was a gift from Matthias Heinemann (Addgene plasmid # 196615 ; http://n2t.net/addgene:196615 ; RRID:Addgene_196615)
