[The description below was written by a language model from this plasmid's Addgene catalogue record and pLannotate feature annotations shown in this document.]
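Description:
pUGP1.1 is a yeast integrative tagging plasmid built on pG23A, a derivative of the HO-poly-KanMX4-HO backbone, and used to fuse mCherry and an auxin-inducible degron to the C-terminus of Ugp1 (YKL035W) at its chromosomal locus in Saccharomyces cerevisiae. The 5,881 bp plasmid is propagated in E. coli through a high-copy ColE1/pUC-type origin and an ampicillin resistance gene. The feature table shows no yeast replication origin or centromere, consistent with a construct that works by genomic integration rather than episomal maintenance. Short fragments annotated as M13 ori, bom, rop, lacI and lac promoter elements appear to be backbone remnants.

The roughly 3.35 kb insert, assembled by Gibson cloning, begins with a fragment covering the 3′ end of the UGP1 coding sequence, which runs directly into mCherry. This is followed by a minimal AID degron (residues 71-114 of Arabidopsis IAA17) and the CYC1 terminator. Downstream, in the opposite orientation, lies a NatMX cassette, in which the Ashbya gossypii TEF promoter and terminator drive nourseothricin acetyltransferase to select yeast transformants. The insert ends with a segment that includes a fragment of TUL1; this presumably represents sequence downstream of UGP1 and serves as the second homology arm, although the record does not say so explicitly.

Because only the end of UGP1 is present, the fusion is expressed from the native promoter once the cassette has recombined into the genome. The tagged protein can be followed by red fluorescence and, in strains expressing the TIR1 F-box protein, depleted on auxin addition. The associated study concerns metabolic oscillations during the budding yeast cell cycle.
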