Features (pLannotate 1.2.2; 17 found; start..end, strand, type, name):
      3..506     +  CDS            UGP1 (fragment): UGPA1_YEAST - Experimental evidence at protein level: Swiss-Prot protein existence level 1. Plays a central role as a glucosyl donor in cellular metabolic pathways. From Saccharomyces cerevisiae (strain ATCC 204508 / S288c) (Baker's yeast).
    507..1214    +  CDS            mCherry: mCherry is a basic (constitutively fluorescent) red fluorescent protein published in 2004, derived from Discosoma sp.. It is reported to be a very rapidly-maturing monomer with low acid sensitivity.
   1257..1394    +  CDS            mini-AID (fragment): minimal degron from the auxin-responsive IAA17 protein of Arabidopsis thaliana (Kubota et al., 2013) acts as an auxin-inducible degron (AID) in the presence of TIR1
   1436..1625    +  terminator     CYC1 terminator: S. cerevisiae CYC1; transcription terminator for CYC1
   1680..1877    -  terminator     TEF terminator: Ashbya gossypii TEF terminator
   1885..2449    -  CDS            NrsR (fragment): nourseothricin acetyltransferase; Streptomyces noursei nat1; confers resistance to nourseothricin
   2456..2799    -  promoter       TEF promoter: Ashbya gossypii TEF promoter
   3251..3349    +  CDS            TUL1 (fragment): TUL1_YEAST - Experimental evidence at protein level: Swiss-Prot protein existence level 1. Catalytic component of the DSC E3 ubiquitin ligase complexes that tag proteins present in Golgi, endosome and vacuole membranes and function in protein homeostasis under non-stress conditions and support a role in protein quality control (PubMed:25078903, PubMed:29355480). Mediates ubiquitination of vacuolar proteins such as CPS1, PPN1, PEP12 and other proteins containing exposed hydrophilic residues within their transmembrane domains, leading to their sorting into internal vesicles in late endosomes (Pu
   3351..3514    +  rep_origin     M13 ori (fragment): M13 bacteriophage origin of replication; arrow indicates direction of (+) strand synthesis
   3515..3564    -  misc_feature   bom (fragment): basis of mobility region from pBR322
   3666..3701    -  CDS            rop (fragment): Rop protein, which maintains plasmids at low copy number; rop
   3796..3900    +  promoter       AmpR promoter: bla
   3901..4761    +  CDS            AmpR: β-lactamase; bla; confers resistance to ampicillin, carbenicillin, and related antibiotics
   4932..5520    +  rep_origin     ori: high-copy-number ColE1/pMB1/pBR322/pUC origin of replication
   5703..5795    +  CDS            lacI (fragment): lac repressor; lacI; The lac repressor binds to the lac operator to inhibit transcription in E. coli. This inhibition can be relieved by adding lactose or isopropyl-β-D-thiogalactopyranoside (IPTG).
   5808..5829    +  protein_bind   CAP binding site: CAP binding activates transcription in the presence of cAMP. E. coli catabolite activator protein
   5844..5862    +  promoter       lac UV5 promoter (fragment): E. coli lac promoter with an "up" mutation
>Addgene plasmid #196615 | pUGP1.1 | addgene full sequence | sequence record 386220 | Addgene NGS Result
TGATCGAATCGAGCAATTTGGAGATGGAAATCATTCCAAACCAAAAAACTATAACAAGAGACGGTCATGA
AATTAATGTCTTACAATTAGAAACCGCTTGTGGTGCTGCTATCAGGCATTTTGATGGTGCTCACGGTGTT
GTCGTTCCAAGATCAAGATTCTTGCCTGTCAAGACCTGTTCCGATTTGTTGCTGGTTAAATCAGATCTAT
TCCGTCTGGAACACGGTTCTTTGAAGTTAGACCCATCCCGTTTTGGTCCAAACCCATTAATCAAGTTGGG
CTCGCATTTCAAAAAGGTTTCTGGTTTTAACGCAAGAATCCCTCACATCCCAAAAATCGTCGAGCTAGAT
CATTTGACCATCACTGGTAACGTCTTTTTAGGTAAAGATGTCACTTTGAGGGGTACTGTCATCATCGTTT
GCTCCGACGGTCATAAAATCGATATTCCAAACGGCTCCATATTGGAAAATGTTGTCGTTACTGGTAATTT
GCAAATCTTGGAACATATGGTGAGCAAGGGCGAGGAGGATAACATGGCCATCATCAAGGAGTTCATGCGC
TTCAAGGTGCACATGGAGGGCTCCGTGAACGGCCACGAGTTCGAGATCGAGGGCGAGGGCGAGGGCCGCC
CCTACGAGGGCACCCAGACCGCCAAGCTGAAGGTGACCAAGGGTGGCCCCCTGCCCTTCGCCTGGGACAT
CCTGTCCCCTCAGTTCATGTACGGCTCCAAGGCCTACGTGAAGCACCCCGCCGACATCCCCGACTACTTG
AAGCTGTCCTTCCCCGAGGGCTTCAAGTGGGAGCGCGTGATGAACTTCGAGGACGGCGGCGTGGTGACCG
TGACCCAGGACTCCTCCCTGCAGGACGGCGAGTTCATCTACAAGGTGAAGCTGCGCGGCACCAACTTCCC
CTCCGACGGCCCCGTAATGCAGAAGAAGACCATGGGCTGGGAGGCCTCCTCCGAGCGGATGTACCCCGAG
GACGGCGCCCTGAAGGGCGAGATCAAGCAGAGGCTGAAGCTGAAGGACGGCGGCCACTACGACGCTGAGG
TCAAGACCACCTACAAGGCCAAGAAGCCCGTGCAGCTGCCCGGCGCCTACAACGTCAACATCAAGTTGGA
CATCACCTCCCACAACGAGGACTACACCATCGTGGAACAGTACGAACGCGCCGAGGGCCGCCACTCCACC
GGCGGCATGGACGAGCTGTACAAGGTCGACGGTGCAGGCGCCGGGGCTGGTGCTGGGGCAGGTACCCCTA
AAGATCCAGCCAAACCTCCGGCCAAGGCACAAGTTGTGGGATGGCCACCGGTGAGATCATACCGGAAGAA
CGTGATGGTTTCCTGCCAAAAATCAAGCGGTGGCCCGGAGGCGGCGGCGTTCGTGAAGGTATCACCCGGG
TAACTCGAGTAAGCTTGGTACCGCGGCTAGCTAAGATCCGCTCTAACCGAAAAGGAAGGAGTTAGACAAC
CTGAAGTCTAGGTCCCTATTTATTTTTTTATAGTTATGTTAGTATTAAGAACGTTATTTATATTTCAAAT
TTTTCTTTTTTTTCTGTACAGACGCGTGTACGCATGTAACATTATACTGAAAACCTTGCTTGAGAAGGTT
TTGGGACGCTCGAAGATCCAGCTCAGCGTACGTCGACACTGGATGGCGGCGTTAGTATCGAATCGACAGC
AGTATAGCGACCAGCATTCACATACGATTGACGCATGATATTACTTTCTGCGCACTTAACTTCGCATCTG
GGCAGATGATGTCGAGGCGAAAAAAAATATAAATCACGCTAACATTTGATTAAAATAGAACAACTACAAT
ATAAAAAAACTATACAAATGACAAGTTCTTGAAAACAAGAATCTTTTTATTGTCAGTACTGATTAGGGGC
AGGGCATGCTCATGTAGAGCGCCTGCTCGCCGTCCGAGGCGGTGCCGTCGTACAGGGCGGTGTCCAGGCC
GCAGAGGGTGAACCCCATCCGCCGGTACGCGTGGATCGCCGGTGCGTTGACGTTGGTGACCTCCAGCCAG
AGGTGCCCGGCGCCCCGCTCGCGGGCGAACTCCGTCGCGAGCCCCATCAACGCGCGCCCGACCCCGTGCC
CCCGGTGCTCCGGGGCGACCTCGATGTCCTCGACGGTCAGCCGGCGGTTCCAGCCGGAGTACGAGACGAC
CACGAAGCCCGCCAGGTCGCCGTCGTCCCCGTACGCGACGAACGTCCGGGAGTCCGGGTCGCCGTCCTCC
CCGTCGTCCGATTCGTCGTCCGATTCGTCGTCGGGGAACACCTTGGTCAGGGGCGGGTCCACCGGCACCT
CCCGCAGGGTGAAGCCGTCCCCGGTGGCGGTGACGCGGAAGACGGTGTCGGTGGTGAAGGACCCATCCAG
TGCCTCGATGGCCTCGGCGTCCCCCGGGACACTGGTGCGGTACCGGTAAGCCGTGTCGTCAAGAGTGGTA
CCCATGGTTGTTTATGTTCGGATGTGATGTGAGAACTGTATCCTAGCAAGATTTTAAAAGGAAGTATATG
AAAGAAGAACCTCAGTGGCAAATCCTAACCTTTTATATTTCTCTACAGGGGCGCGGCGTGGGGACAATTC
AACGCGTCTGTGAGGGGAGCGTTTCCCTGCTCGCAGGTCTGCAGCGAGGAGCCGTAATTTTTGCTTCGCG
CCGTGCGGCCATCAAAATGTATGGATGCAAATGATTATACATGGGGATGTATGGGCTAAATGTACGGGCG
ACAGTCACATCATGCCCCTGAGCTGCGCACGTCAAGACTGTCAAGGAGGGTATTCTGGGCCTCCATGTCG
CTGGCCGGGTGACCCGGCGGGGACAAGGCAAGCTTTTACTTTCAATTCTCCGTTAGGTTATTTATTCTAC
TACACGCAGTTTTTTTTTTTCAATGGGTTATATATCTCTAATATATACACATTTATATGTTTAGACTTAT
ACAGAAGCAAAAAAAAATGCAAAAGAAGCTTAGTGTTCATAATTCTTCACTCACGTCATGTTATATATTT
GTTAAGCGTAGCTTCAGTATATATAGAGATTTTCCTTTGGCGGGGTAAGGGTCTGTGAACTTTAGGGAAA
TAGAATAAACGTAAGTTAAAGGTGACAAGCTCGGATCGTCATCTTTCAATTATCACCCCAAAAGATATTG
TAAAAAAGCAAGTTCAATCTCGTTTGTTACATTTGTCCCGTATTTCTACTAATTCAGGCAAAAAAGGAAA
GTCCTACAGCAAAAGAGGCAAAAGTACAGTATGGAAATCGATGGCAACACTCTGGTGTTCATAATAGTGA
TCCTTTTCCTATTTTTCTCCTCACCGGGTGGTGATGGTGTGTCTTCTCAATATGAGTTCATAATAGTGGA
CTCTTGTTCCAAACTGGAACAACACTCAACTCTATCTCGGGCTATTCTTTTGATTTATAAGGGATTTTGC
CGATTTCGGTCTATTGGTTAAAAAATGAGCTGATTTAACAAAAATTTAACGCGAATTTTAACAAAATATT
AACGTTTACAATTTTATGGTGCACTCTCAGTACAATCTGCTCTGATGCCGCATAGTTAAGCCAGCCCCGA
CACCCGCCAACACCCGCTGACGCGCCCTGACGGGCTTGTCTGCTCCCGGCATCCGCTTACAGACAAGCTG
TGACCGTCTCCGGGAGCTGCATGTGTCAGAGGTTTTCACCGTCATCACCGAAACGCGCGAGACGAAAGGG
CCTCGTGATACGCCTATTTTTATAGGTTAATGTCATGATAATAATGGTTTCTTAGACGTCAGGTGGCACT
TTTCGGGGAAATGTGCGCGGAACCCCTATTTGTTTATTTTTCTAAATACATTCAAATATGTATCCGCTCA
TGAGACAATAACCCTGATAAATGCTTCAATAATATTGAAAAAGGAAGAGTATGAGTATTCAACATTTCCG
TGTCGCCCTTATTCCCTTTTTTGCGGCATTTTGCCTTCCTGTTTTTGCTCACCCAGAAACGCTGGTGAAA
GTAAAAGATGCTGAAGATCAGTTGGGTGCACGAGTGGGTTACATCGAACTGGATCTCAACAGCGGTAAGA
TCCTTGAGAGTTTTCGCCCCGAAGAACGTTTTCCAATGATGAGCACTTTTAAAGTTCTGCTATGTGGCGC
GGTATTATCCCGTATTGACGCCGGGCAAGAGCAACTCGGTCGCCGCATACACTATTCTCAGAATGACTTG
GTTGAGTACTCACCAGTCACAGAAAAGCATCTTACGGATGGCATGACAGTAAGAGAATTATGCAGTGCTG
CCATAACCATGAGTGATAACACTGCGGCCAACTTACTTCTGACAACGATCGGAGGACCGAAGGAGCTAAC
CGCTTTTTTGCACAACATGGGGGATCATGTAACTCGCCTTGATCGTTGGGAACCGGAGCTGAATGAAGCC
ATACCAAACGACGAGCGTGACACCACGATGCCTGTAGCAATGGCAACAACGTTGCGCAAACTATTAACTG
GCGAACTACTTACTCTAGCTTCCCGGCAACAATTAATAGACTGGATGGAGGCGGATAAAGTTGCAGGACC
ACTTCTGCGCTCGGCCCTTCCGGCTGGCTGGTTTATTGCTGATAAATCTGGAGCCGGTGAGCGTGGGTCT
CGCGGTATCATTGCAGCACTGGGGCCAGATGGTAAGCCCTCCCGTATCGTAGTTATCTACACGACGGGGA
GTCAGGCAACTATGGATGAACGAAATAGACAGATCGCTGAGATAGGTGCCTCACTGATTAAGCATTGGTA
ACTGTCAGACCAAGTTTACTCATATATACTTTAGATTGATTTAAAACTTCATTTTTAATTTAAAAGGATC
TAGGTGAAGATCCTTTTTGATAATCTCATGACCAAAATCCCTTAACGTGAGTTTTCGTTCCACTGAGCGT
CAGACCCCGTAGAAAAGATCAAAGGATCTTCTTGAGATCCTTTTTTTCTGCGCGTAATCTGCTGCTTGCA
AACAAAAAAACCACCGCTACCAGCGGTGGTTTGTTTGCCGGATCAAGAGCTACCAACTCTTTTTCCGAAG
GTAACTGGCTTCAGCAGAGCGCAGATACCAAATACTGTTCTTCTAGTGTAGCCGTAGTTAGGCCACCACT
TCAAGAACTCTGTAGCACCGCCTACATACCTCGCTCTGCTAATCCTGTTACCAGTGGCTGCTGCCAGTGG
CGATAAGTCGTGTCTTACCGGGTTGGACTCAAGACGATAGTTACCGGATAAGGCACAGCGGTCGGGCTGA
ACGGGGGGTTCGTGCACACAGCCCAGCTTGGAGCGAACGACCTACACCGAACTGAGATACCTACAGCGTG
AGCTATGAGAAAGCGCCACGCTTCCCGAAGGGAGAAAGGCGGACAGGTATCCGGTAAGCGGCAGGGTCGG
AACAGGAGAGCGCACGAGGGAGCTTCCAGGGGGAAACGCCTGGTATCTTTATAGTCCTGTCGGGTTTCGC
CACCTCTGACTTGAGCGTCGATTTTTGTGATGCTCGTCAGGGGGGCGGAGCCTATGGAAAAACGCCAGCA
ACGCGGCCTTTTTACGGTTCCTGGCCTTTTGCTGGCCTTTTGCTCACATGTTCTTTCCTGCGTTATCCCC
TGATTCTGTGGATAACCGTATTACCGCCTTTGAGTGAGCTGATACCGCTCGCCGCAGCCGAACGACCGAG
CGCAGCGAGTCAGTGAGCGAGGAAGCGGAAGAGCGCCCAATACGCAAACCGCCTCTCCCCGCGCGTTGGC
CGATTCATTAATGCAGCTGGCACGACAGGTTTCCCGACTGGAAAGCGGGCAGTGAGCGCAACGCAATTAA
TGTGAGTTAGCTCACTCATTAGGCACCCCAGGCTTTACACTTTATGCTTCCGCGGCTCGTATGTTGTGTG
G
